>Addgene plasmid #138465 | pMAL-c2X-ORF24-NTD | depositor full sequence | sequence record 267360 | pMAL-c2X-ORF24-NTD sequence 7191 bps
CCGACACCATCGAATGGTGCAAAACCTTTCGCGGTATGGCATGATAGCGCCCGGAAGAGAGTCAATTCAG
GGTGGTGAATGTGAAACCAGTAACGTTATACGATGTCGCAGAGTATGCCGGTGTCTCTTATCAGACCGTT
TCCCGCGTGGTGAACCAGGCCAGCCACGTTTCTGCGAAAACGCGGGAAAAAGTGGAAGCGGCGATGGCGG
AGCTGAATTACATTCCCAACCGCGTGGCACAACAACTGGCGGGCAAACAGTCGTTGCTGATTGGCGTTGC
CACCTCCAGTCTGGCCCTGCACGCGCCGTCGCAAATTGTCGCGGCGATTAAATCTCGCGCCGATCAACTG
GGTGCCAGCGTGGTGGTGTCGATGGTAGAACGAAGCGGCGTCGAAGCCTGTAAAGCGGCGGTGCACAATC
TTCTCGCGCAACGCGTCAGTGGGCTGATCATTAACTATCCGCTGGATGACCAGGATGCCATTGCTGTGGA
AGCTGCCTGCACTAATGTTCCGGCGTTATTTCTTGATGTCTCTGACCAGACACCCATCAACAGTATTATT
TTCTCCCATGAAGACGGTACGCGACTGGGCGTGGAGCATCTGGTCGCATTGGGTCACCAGCAAATCGCGC
TGTTAGCGGGCCCATTAAGTTCTGTCTCGGCGCGTCTGCGTCTGGCTGGCTGGCATAAATATCTCACTCG
CAATCAAATTCAGCCGATAGCGGAACGGGAAGGCGACTGGAGTGCCATGTCCGGTTTTCAACAAACCATG
CAAATGCTGAATGAGGGCATCGTTCCCACTGCGATGCTGGTTGCCAACGATCAGATGGCGCTGGGCGCAA
TGCGCGCCATTACCGAGTCCGGGCTGCGCGTTGGTGCGGATATCTCGGTAGTGGGATACGACGATACCGA
AGACAGCTCATGTTATATCCCGCCGTTAACCACCATCAAACAGGATTTTCGCCTGCTGGGGCAAACCAGC
GTGGACCGCTTGCTGCAACTCTCTCAGGGCCAGGCGGTGAAGGGCAATCAGCTGTTGCCCGTCTCACTGG
TGAAAAGAAAAACCACCCTGGCGCCCAATACGCAAACCGCCTCTCCCCGCGCGTTGGCCGATTCATTAAT
GCAGCTGGCACGACAGGTTTCCCGACTGGAAAGCGGGCAGTGAGCGCAACGCAATTAATGTAAGTTAGCT
CACTCATTAGGCACAATTCTCATGTTTGACAGCTTATCATCGACTGCACGGTGCACCAATGCTTCTGGCG
TCAGGCAGCCATCGGAAGCTGTGGTATGGCTGTGCAGGTCGTAAATCACTGCATAATTCGTGTCGCTCAA
GGCGCACTCCCGTTCTGGATAATGTTTTTTGCGCCGACATCATAACGGTTCTGGCAAATATTCTGAAATG
AGCTGTTGACAATTAATCATCGGCTCGTATAATGTGTGGAATTGTGAGCGGATAACAATTTCACACAGGA
AACAGCCAGTCCGTTTAGGTGTTTTCACGAGCACTTCACCAACAAGGACCATAGCATATGAAAATCGAAG
AAGGTAAACTGGTAATCTGGATTAACGGCGATAAAGGCTATAACGGTCTCGCTGAAGTCGGTAAGAAATT
CGAGAAAGATACCGGAATTAAAGTCACCGTTGAGCATCCGGATAAACTGGAAGAGAAATTCCCACAGGTT
GCGGCAACTGGCGATGGCCCTGACATTATCTTCTGGGCACACGACCGCTTTGGTGGCTACGCTCAATCTG
GCCTGTTGGCTGAAATCACCCCGGACAAAGCGTTCCAGGACAAGCTGTATCCGTTTACCTGGGATGCCGT
ACGTTACAACGGCAAGCTGATTGCTTACCCGATCGCTGTTGAAGCGTTATCGCTGATTTATAACAAAGAT
CTGCTGCCGAACCCGCCAAAAACCTGGGAAGAGATCCCGGCGCTGGATAAAGAACTGAAAGCGAAAGGTA
AGAGCGCGCTGATGTTCAACCTGCAAGAACCGTACTTCACCTGGCCGCTGATTGCTGCTGACGGGGGTTA
TGCGTTCAAGTATGAAAACGGCAAGTACGACATTAAAGACGTGGGCGTGGATAACGCTGGCGCGAAAGCG
GGTCTGACCTTCCTGGTTGACCTGATTAAAAACAAACACATGAATGCAGACACCGATTACTCCATCGCAG
AAGCTGCCTTTAATAAAGGCGAAACAGCGATGACCATCAACGGCCCGTGGGCATGGTCCAACATCGACAC
CAGCAAAGTGAATTATGGTGTAACGGTACTGCCGACCTTCAAGGGTCAACCATCCAAACCGTTCGTTGGC
GTGCTGAGCGCAGGTATTAACGCCGCCAGTCCGAACAAAGAGCTGGCAAAAGAGTTCCTCGAAAACTATC
TGCTGACTGATGAAGGTCTGGAAGCGGTTAATAAAGACAAACCGCTGGGTGCCGTAGCGCTGAAGTCTTA
CGAGGAAGAGTTGGCGAAAGATCCACGTATTGCCGCCACTATGGAAAACGCCCAGAAAGGTGAAATCATG
CCGAACATCCCGCAGATGTCCGCTTTCTGGTATGCCGTGCGTACTGCGGTGATCAACGCCGCCAGCGGTC
GTCAGACTGTCGATGAAGCCCTGAAAGACGCGCAGACTAATTCGAGCTCAATGGCAGCGCTCGAGGGCCC
CCTACTACTGCCACCGAGCGCCTCCCTGACGACGAGTCCGCAGACCACGTGTTATCAAGCGACTTGGGAA
TCACAGCTGGAAATATTCTGCTGTCTGGCCACCAACTCGCACCTGCAGGCAGAGCTGACCTTAGAAGGTC
TTGATAAGATGATGCAGCCCGAGCCCACCTTTTTCGCCTGCAGAGCGATACGCAGACTACTCCTGGGGGA
ACGCCTCCACCCTTTTATACATCAAGAAGGGACTCTTTTGGGAAAAGTGGGTCGACGGTACAGCGGCGAA
GGTTTAATAATTGACGGTGGTGGAGTGTTTACGCGCGGACAGATAGACACCGACAACTACCTACCTGCGG
TGGGATCATGGGAACTTACCGATGATTGTGATAAACCCTGCGAATTCAGGGAGCTACGCTCGCTGTATCT
TCCCGCGCTACTAACGTGCACCATATGTTACAAAGCCATGTTCAGGATAGTGTGCAGGTACCTGGAGTTC
TGGGAGTTCGAACAGTGTTTTCATGCGTTTCTGGCGGTGTTGCCCCATAGTCTACAACCCACAATCTATC
AAAATTATTTTGCACTCCTGGAGTAAGGATCCTCTAGAGTCGACCTGCAGGCAAGCTTGGCACTGGCCGT
CGTTTTACAACGTCGTGACTGGGAAAACCCTGGCGTTACCCAACTTAATCGCCTTGCAGCACATCCCCCT
TTCGCCAGCTGGCGTAATAGCGAAGAGGCCCGCACCGATCGCCCTTCCCAACAGTTGCGCAGCCTGAATG
GCGAATGGCAGCTTGGCTGTTTTGGCGGATGAGATAAGATTTTCAGCCTGATACAGATTAAATCAGAACG
CAGAAGCGGTCTGATAAAACAGAATTTGCCTGGCGGCAGTAGCGCGGTGGTCCCACCTGACCCCATGCCG
AACTCAGAAGTGAAACGCCGTAGCGCCGATGGTAGTGTGGGGTCTCCCCATGCGAGAGTAGGGAACTGCC
AGGCATCAAATAAAACGAAAGGCTCAGTCGAAAGACTGGGCCTTTCGTTTTATCTGTTGTTTGTCGGTGA
ACGCTCTCCTGAGTAGGACAAATCCGCCGGGAGCGGATTTGAACGTTGCGAAGCAACGGCCCGGAGGGTG
GCGGGCAGGACGCCCGCCATAAACTGCCAGGCATCAAATTAAGCAGAAGGCCATCCTGACGGATGGCCTT
TTTGCGTTTCTACAAACTCTTTTGTTTATTTTTCTAAATACATTCAAATATGTATCCGCTCATGAGACAA
TAACCCTGATAAATGCTTCAATAATATTGAAAAAGGAAGAGTATGAGTATTCAACATTTCCGTGTCGCCC
TTATTCCCTTTTTTGCGGCATTTTGCCTTCCTGTTTTTGCTCACCCAGAAACGCTGGTGAAAGTAAAAGA
TGCTGAAGATCAGTTGGGTGCACGAGTGGGTTACATCGAACTGGATCTCAACAGCGGTAAGATCCTTGAG
AGTTTTCGCCCCGAAGAACGTTTCCCAATGATGAGCACTTTTAAAGTTCTGCTATGTGGCGCGGTATTAT
CCCGTGTTGACGCCGGGCAAGAGCAACTCGGTCGCCGCATACACTATTCTCAGAATGACTTGGTTGAGTA
CTCACCAGTCACAGAAAAGCATCTTACGGATGGCATGACAGTAAGAGAATTATGCAGTGCTGCCATAACC
ATGAGTGATAACACTGCGGCCAACTTACTTCTGACAACGATCGGAGGACCGAAGGAGCTAACCGCTTTTT
TGCACAACATGGGGGATCATGTAACTCGCCTTGATCGTTGGGAACCGGAGCTGAATGAAGCCATACCAAA
CGACGAGCGTGACACCACGATGCCTGTAGCAATGGCAACAACGTTGCGCAAACTATTAACTGGCGAACTA
CTTACTCTAGCTTCCCGGCAACAATTAATAGACTGGATGGAGGCGGATAAAGTTGCAGGACCACTTCTGC
GCTCGGCCCTTCCGGCTGGCTGGTTTATTGCTGATAAATCTGGAGCCGGTGAGCGTGGGTCTCGCGGTAT
CATTGCAGCACTGGGGCCAGATGGTAAGCCCTCCCGTATCGTAGTTATCTACACGACGGGGAGTCAGGCA
ACTATGGATGAACGAAATAGACAGATCGCTGAGATAGGTGCCTCACTGATTAAGCATTGGTAACTGTCAG
ACCAAGTTTACTCATATATACTTTAGATTGATT
[38 nt withheld, positions 4864-4901]
A
[37 nt withheld, positions 4903-4939]
ATTTTGTTAAAATTCGCGTTAAATTTTTGTTAAATCAGCTCATTTTTTAACCAATAGGCCGAAATCGGCA
AAATCCCTTATAAATCAAAAGAATAGACCGAGATAGGGT
[37 nt withheld, positions 5049-5085]
AAAGAACGTGGACTCCAACGTCAAAGG
[141 nt withheld, positions 5113-5253]
G
[125 nt withheld, positions 5255-5379]
AAAGGATCTAGGTGAAGATCCTTTTTGATAATCTCATGACCAAAATCCCTTAACGTGAGTTTTCGTTCCA
CTGAGCGTCAGACCCCGTAGAAAAGATCAAAGGATCTTCTTGAGATCCTTTTTTTCTGCGCGTAATCTGC
TGCTTGCAAACAAAAAAACCACCGCTACCAGCGGTGGTTTGTTTGCCGGATCAAGAGCTACCAACTCTTT
TTCCGAAGGTAACTGGCTTCAGCAGAGCGCAGATACCAAATACTGTCCTTCTAGTGTAGCCGTAGTTAGG
CCACCACTTCAAGAACTCTGTAGCACCGCCTACATACCTCGCTCTGCTAATCCTGTTACCAGTGGCTGCT
GCCAGTGGCGATAAGTCGTGTCTTACCGGGTTGGACTCAAGACGATAGTTACCGGATAAGGCGCAGCGGT
CGGGCTGAACGGGGGGTTCGTGCACACAGCCCAGCTTGGAGCGAACGACCTACACCGAACTGAGATACCT
ACAGCGTGAGCTATGAGAAAGCGCCACGCTTCCCGAAGGGAGAAAGGCGGACAGGTATCCGGTAAGCGGC
AGGGTCGGAACAGGAGAGCGCACGAGGGAGCTTCCAGGGGGAAACGCCTGGTATCTTTATAGTCCTGTCG
GGTTTCGCCACCTCTGACTTGAGCGTCGATTTTTGTGATGCTCGTCAGGGGGGCGGAGCCTATGGAAAAA
CGCCAGCAACGCGGCCTTTTTACGGTTCCTGGCCTTTTGCTGGCCTTTTGCTCACATGTTCTTTCCTGCG
TTATCCCCTGATTCTGTGGATAACCGTATTACCGCCTTTGAGTGAGCTGATACCGCTCGCCGCAGCCGAA
CGACCGAGCGCAGCGAGTCAGTGAGCGAGGAAGCGGAAGAGCGCCTGATGCGGTATTTTCTCCTTACGCA
TCTGTGCGGTATTTCACACCGCATATATGGTGCACTCTCAGTACAATCTGCTCTGATGCCGCATAGTTAA
GCCAGTATACACTCCGCTATCGCTACGTGACTGGGTCATGGCTGCGCCCCGACACCCGCCAACACCCGCT
GACGCGCCCTGACGGGCTTGTCTGCTCCCGGCATCCGCTTACAGACAAGCTGTGACCGTCTCCGGGAGCT
GCATGTGTCAGAGGTTTTCACCGTCATCACCGAAACGCGCGAGGCAGCTGCGGTAAAGCTCATCAGCGTG
GTCGTGCAGCGATTCACAGATGTCTGCCTGTTCATCCGCGTCCAGCTCGTTGAGTTTCTCCAGAAGCGTT
AATGTCTGGCTTCTGATAAAGCGGGCCATGTTAAGGGCGGTTTTTTCCTGTTTGGTCACTGATGCCTCCG
TGTAAGGGGGATTTCTGTTCATGGGGGTAATGATACCGATGAAACGAGAGAGGATGCTCACGATACGGGT
TACTGATGATGAACATGCCCGGTTACTGGAACGTTGTGAGGGTAAACAACTGGCGGTATGGATGCGGCGG
GACCAGAGAAAAATCACTCAGGGTCAATGCCAGCGCTTCGTTAATACAGATGTAGGTGTTCCACAGGGTA
GCCAGCAGCATCCTGCGATGCAGATCCGGAACATAATGGTGCAGGGCGCTGACTTCCGCGTTTCCAGACT
TTACGAAACACGGAAACCGAAGACCATTCATGTTGTTGCTCAGGTCGCAGACGTTTTGCAGCAGCAGTCG
CTTCACGTTCGCTCGCGTATCGGTGATTCATTCTGCTAACCAGTAAGGCAACCCCGCCAGCCTAGCCGGG
TCCTCAACGACAGGAGCACGATCATGCGCACCCGTGGCCAGGACCCAACGCTGCCCGAAATT
Features (pLannotate 1.2.2; 20 found; start..end, strand, type, name):
      3..80      +  promoter       lacIq promoter: lacI (mutant); In the lacIq allele, a single base change in the promoter boosts expression of the lacI gene about 10-fold.
     81..1163    +  CDS            lacI: lac repressor; lacI; The lac repressor binds to the lac operator to inhibit transcription in E. coli. This inhibition can be relieved by adding lactose or isopropyl-β-D-thiogalactopyranoside (IPTG).
   1176..1197    +  protein_bind   CAP binding site: CAP binding activates transcription in the presence of cAMP. E. coli catabolite activator protein
   1216..1233    +  promoter       tet promoter (fragment): E. coli promoter for tetracycline efflux protein gene
   1406..1434    +  promoter       tac promoter: strong E. coli promoter; hybrid between the trp and lac UV5 promoters
   1442..1458    +  protein_bind   lac operator: The lac repressor binds to the lac operator to inhibit transcription in E. coli. This inhibition can be relieved by adding lactose or isopropyl-β-D-thiogalactopyranoside (IPTG). lac repressor encoded by lacI
   1528..2628    +  CDS            MBP: maltose binding protein from E. coli; malE (mutated); This version of the gene does not encode a signal sequence, so MBP will remain in the cytosol.
   2641..3243    +  CDS            ORF24 (fragment): ORF24_HHV8P - Protein inferred from homology: Swiss-Prot protein existence level 3. From Human herpesvirus 8 type P (isolate GK18) (HHV-8) (Kaposi's sarcoma-associated herpesvirus).
   3247..3273    +  misc_feature   MCS (fragment): pUC18/19 multiple cloning site
   3281..3435    +  CDS            lacZα (fragment): LacZα fragment of β-galactosidase; lacZ fragment
   3528..3643    +  ncRNA          5S rRNA: Accession: RF00001 - 5S ribosomal RNA
   3647..3733    +  terminator     rrnB T1 terminator: Escherichia coli rrnB; transcription terminator T1 from the E. coli rrnB gene
   3825..3852    +  terminator     rrnB T2 terminator: transcription terminator T2 from the E. coli rrnB gene
   3871..3962    +  promoter       AmpR promoter: bla
   3963..4823    +  CDS            AmpR: β-lactamase; bla; confers resistance to ampicillin, carbenicillin, and related antibiotics
   4865..5378    -  rep_origin     M13 ori (sequence partly withheld): M13 bacteriophage origin of replication; arrow indicates direction of (+) strand synthesis
   5489..6077    +  rep_origin     ori: high-copy-number ColE1/pMB1/pBR322/pUC origin of replication
   6263..6405    -  misc_feature   bom: basis of mobility region from pBR322
   6507..6698    -  CDS            rop: Rop protein, which maintains plasmids at low copy number; rop
   6715..7095    +  CDS            YPB1_ECOLX: Protein predicted: Swiss-Prot protein existence level 4. From Escherichia coli.
