>Addgene plasmid #138465 | pMAL-c2X-ORF24-NTD | addgene full sequence | sequence record 272729 | Addgene NGS Result
TTTTTGCGCCGACATCATAACGGTTCTGGCAAATATTCTGAAATGAGCTGTTGACAATTAATCATCGGCT
CGTATAATGTGTGGAATTGTGAGCGGATAACAATTTCACACAGGAAACAGCCAGTCCGTTTAGGTGTTTT
CACGAGCACTTCACCAACAAGGACCATAGCATATGAAAATCGAAGAAGGTAAACTGGTAATCTGGATTAA
CGGCGATAAAGGCTATAACGGTCTCGCTGAAGTCGGTAAGAAATTCGAGAAAGATACCGGAATTAAAGTC
ACCGTTGAGCATCCGGATAAACTGGAAGAGAAATTCCCACAGGTTGCGGCAACTGGCGATGGCCCTGACA
TTATCTTCTGGGCACACGACCGCTTTGGTGGCTACGCTCAATCTGGCCTGTTGGCTGAAATCACCCCGGA
CAAAGCGTTCCAGGACAAGCTGTATCCGTTTACCTGGGATGCCGTACGTTACAACGGCAAGCTGATTGCT
TACCCGATCGCTGTTGAAGCGTTATCGCTGATTTATAACAAAGATCTGCTGCCGAACCCGCCAAAAACCT
GGGAAGAGATCCCGGCGCTGGATAAAGAACTGAAAGCGAAAGGTAAGAGCGCGCTGATGTTCAACCTGCA
AGAACCGTACTTCACCTGGCCGCTGATTGCTGCTGACGGGGGTTATGCGTTCAAGTATGAAAACGGCAAG
TACGACATTAAAGACGTGGGCGTGGATAACGCTGGCGCGAAAGCGGGTCTGACCTTCCTGGTTGACCTGA
TTAAAAACAAACACATGAATGCAGACACCGATTACTCCATCGCAGAAGCTGCCTTTAATAAAGGCGAAAC
AGCGATGACCATCAACGGCCCGTGGGCATGGTCCAACATCGACACCAGCAAAGTGAATTATGGTGTAACG
GTACTGCCGACCTTCAAGGGTCAACCATCCAAACCGTTCGTTGGCGTGCTGAGCGCAGGTATTAACGCCG
CCAGTCCGAACAAAGAGCTGGCAAAAGAGTTCCTCGAAAACTATCTGCTGACTGATGAAGGTCTGGAAGC
GGTTAATAAAGACAAACCGCTGGGTGCCGTAGCGCTGAAGTCTTACGAGGAAGAGTTGGCGAAAGATCCA
CGTATTGCCGCCACTATGGAAAACGCCCAGAAAGGTGAAATCATGCCGAACATCCCGCAGATGTCCGCTT
TCTGGTATGCCGTGCGTACTGCGGTGATCAACGCCGCCAGCGGTCGTCAGACTGTCGATGAAGCCCTGAA
AGACGCGCAGACTAATTCGAGCTCAATGGCAGCGCTCGAGGGCCCCCTACTACTGCCACCGAGCGCCTCC
CTGACGACGAGTCCGCAGACCACGTGTTATCAAGCGACTTGGGAATCACAGCTGGAAATATTCTGCTGTC
TGGCCACCAACTCGCACCTGCAGGCAGAGCTGACCTTAGAAGGTCTTGATAAGATGATGCAGCCCGAGCC
CACCTTTTTCGCCTGCAGAGCGATACGCAGACTACTCCTGGGGGAACGCCTCCACCCTTTTATACATCAA
GAAGGGACTCTTTTGGGAAAAGTGGGTCGACGGTACAGCGGCGAAGGTTTAATAATTGACGGTGGTGGAG
TGTTTACGCGCGGACAGATAGACACCGACAACTACCTACCTGCGGTGGGATCATGGGAACTTACCGATGA
TTGTGATAAACCCTGCGAATTCAGGGAGCTACGCTCGCTGTATCTTCCCGCGCTACTAACGTGCACCATA
TGTTACAAAGCCATGTTCAGGATAGTGTGCAGGTACCTGGAGTTCTGGGAGTTCGAACAGTGTTTTCATG
CGTTTCTGGCGGTGTTGCCCCATAGTCTACAACCCACAATCTATCAAAATTATTTTGCACTCCTGGAGTA
AGGATCCTCTAGAGTCGACCTGCAGGCAAGCTTGGCACTGGCCGTCGTTTTACAACGTCGTGACTGGGAA
AACCCTGGCGTTACCCAACTTAATCGCCTTGCAGCACATCCCCCTTTCGCCAGCTGGCGTAATAGCGAAG
AGGCCCGCACCGATCGCCCTTCCCAACAGTTGCGCAGCCTGAATGGCGAATGGCAGCTTGGCTGTTTTGG
CGGATGAGATAAGATTTTCAGCCTGATACAGATTAAATCAGAACGCAGAAGCGGTCTGATAAAACAGAAT
TTGCCTGGCGGCAGTAGCGCGGTGGTCCCACCTGACCCCATGCCGAACTCAGAAGTGAAACGCCGTAGCG
CCGATGGTAGTGTGGGGTCTCCCCATGCGAGAGTAGGGAACTGCCAGGCATCAAATAAAACGAAAGGCTC
AGTCGAAAGACTGGGCCTTTCGTTTTATCTGTTGTTTGTCGGTGAACGCTCTCCTGAGTAGGACAAATCC
GCCGGGAGCGGATTTGAACGTTGCGAAGCAACGGCCCGGAGGGTGGCGGGCAGGACGCCCGCCATAAACT
GCCAGGCATCAAATTAAGCAGAAGGCCATCCTGACGGATGGCCTTTTTGCGTTTCTACAAACTCTTTTGT
TTATTTTTCTAAATACATTCAAATATGTATCCGCTCATGAGACAATAACCCTGATAAATGCTTCAATAAT
ATTGAAAAAGGAAGAGTATGAGTATTCAACATTTCCGTGTCGCCCTTATTCCCTTTTTTGCGGCATTTTG
CCTTCCTGTTTTTGCTCACCCAGAAACGCTGGTGAAAGTAAAAGATGCTGAAGATCAGTTGGGTGCACGA
GTGGGTTACATCGAACTGGATCTCAACAGCGGTAAGATCCTTGAGAGTTTTCGCCCCGAAGAACGTTTCC
CAATGATGAGCACTTTTAAAGTTCTGCTATGTGGCGCGGTATTATCCCGTGTTGACGCCGGGCAAGAGCA
ACTCGGTCGCCGCATACACTATTCTCAGAATGACTTGGTTGAGTACTCACCAGTCACAGAAAAGCATCTT
ACGGATGGCATGACAGTAAGAGAATTATGCAGTGCTGCCATAACCATGAGTGATAACACTGCGGCCAACT
TACTTCTGACAACGATCGGAGGACCGAAGGAGCTAACCGCTTTTTTGCACAACATGGGGGATCATGTAAC
TCGCCTTGATCGTTGGGAACCGGAGCTGAATGAAGCCATACCAAACGACGAGCGTGACACCACGATGCCT
GTAGCAATGGCAACAACGTTGCGCAAACTATTAACTGGCGAACTACTTACTCTAGCTTCCCGGCAACAAT
TAATAGACTGGATGGAGGCGGATAAAGTTGCAGGACCACTTCTGCGCTCGGCCCTTCCGGCTGGCTGGTT
TATTGCTGATAAATCTGGAGCCGGTGAGCGTGGGTCTCGCGGTATCATTGCAGCACTGGGGCCAGATGGT
AAGCCCTCCCGTATCGTAGTTATCTACACGACGGGGAGTCAGGCAACTATGGATGAACGAAATAGACAGA
TCGCTGAGATAGGTGCCTCACTGATTAAGCATTGGTAACTGTCAGACCAAGTTTACTCATATATACTTTA
GATTGATT
[38 nt withheld, positions 3509-3546]
A
[37 nt withheld, positions 3548-3584]
ATTTTGTTAAAATTCGCGTTAAATTTTTGTTAAATCAGCTCATTTTTTAACCAATAGGCCGAAATCGGCA
AAATCCCTTATAAATCAAAAGAATAGACCGAGATAGGGT
[37 nt withheld, positions 3694-3730]
AAAGAACGTGGACTCCAACGTCAAAGG
[141 nt withheld, positions 3758-3898]
G
[125 nt withheld, positions 3900-4024]
AAAGGATCTAGGTGAAGATCCTTTTTGATAATCTCATGACCAAAATCCCTTAACGTGAGTTTTCGTTCCA
CTGAGCGTCAGACCCCGTAGAAAAGATCAAAGGATCTTCTTGAGATCCTTTTTTTCTGCGCGTAATCTGC
TGCTTGCAAACAAAAAAACCACCGCTACCAGCGGTGGTTTGTTTGCCGGATCAAGAGCTACCAACTCTTT
TTCCGAAGGTAACTGGCTTCAGCAGAGCGCAGATACCAAATACTGTCCTTCTAGTGTAGCCGTAGTTAGG
CCACCACTTCAAGAACTCTGTAGCACCGCCTACATACCTCGCTCTGCTAATCCTGTTACCAGTGGCTGCT
GCCAGTGGCGATAAGTCGTGTCTTACCGGGTTGGACTCAAGACGATAGTTACCGGATAAGGCGCAGCGGT
CGGGCTGAACGGGGGGTTCGTGCACACAGCCCAGCTTGGAGCGAACGACCTACACCGAACTGAGATACCT
ACAGCGTGAGCTATGAGAAAGCGCCACGCTTCCCGAAGGGAGAAAGGCGGACAGGTATCCGGTAAGCGGC
AGGGTCGGAACAGGAGAGCGCACGAGGGAGCTTCCAGGGGGAAACGCCTGGTATCTTTATAGTCCTGTCG
GGTTTCGCCACCTCTGACTTGAGCGTCGATTTTTGTGATGCTCGTCAGGGGGGCGGAGCCTATGGAAAAA
CGCCAGCAACGCGGCCTTTTTACGGTTCCTGGCCTTTTGCTGGCCTTTTGCTCACATGTTCTTTCCTGCG
TTATCCCCTGATTCTGTGGATAACCGTATTACCGCCTTTGAGTGAGCTGATACCGCTCGCCGCAGCCGAA
CGACCGAGCGCAGCGAGTCAGTGAGCGAGGAAGCGGAAGAGCGCCTGATGCGGTATTTTCTCCTTACGCA
TCTGTGCGGTATTTCACACCGCATATATGGTGCACTCTCAGTACAATCTGCTCTGATGCCGCATAGTTAA
GCCAGTATACACTCCGCTATCGCTACGTGACTGGGTCATGGCTGCGCCCCGACACCCGCCAACACCCGCT
GACGCGCCCTGACGGGCTTGTCTGCTCCCGGCATCCGCTTACAGACAAGCTGTGACCGTCTCCGGGAGCT
GCATGTGTCAGAGGTTTTCACCGTCATCACCGAAACGCGCGAGGCAGCTGCGGTAAAGCTCATCAGCGTG
GTCGTGCAGCGATTCACAGATGTCTGCCTGTTCATCCGCGTCCAGCTCGTTGAGTTTCTCCAGAAGCGTT
AATGTCTGGCTTCTGATAAAGCGGGCCATGTTAAGGGCGGTTTTTTCCTGTTTGGTCACTGATGCCTCCG
TGTAAGGGGGATTTCTGTTCATGGGGGTAATGATACCGATGAAACGAGAGAGGATGCTCACGATACGGGT
TACTGATGATGAACATGCCCGGTTACTGGAACGTTGTGAGGGTAAACAACTGGCGGTATGGATGCGGCGG
GACCAGAGAAAAATCACTCAGGGTCAATGCCAGCGCTTCGTTAATACAGATGTAGGTGTTCCACAGGGTA
GCCAGCAGCATCCTGCGATGCAGATCCGGAACATAATGGTGCAGGGCGCTGACTTCCGCGTTTCCAGACT
TTACGAAACACGGAAACCGAAGACCATTCATGTTGTTGCTCAGGTCGCAGACGTTTTGCAGCAGCAGTCG
CTTCACGTTCGCTCGCGTATCGGTGATTCATTCTGCTAACCAGTAAGGCAACCCCGCCAGCCTAGCCGGG
TCCTCAACGACAGGAGCACGATCATGCGCACCCGTGGCCAGGACCCAACGCTGCCCGAAATTCCGACACC
ATCGAATGGTGCAAAACCTTTCGCGGTATGGCATGATAGCGCCCGGAAGAGAGTCAATTCAGGGTGGTGA
ATGTGAAACCAGTAACGTTATACGATGTCGCAGAGTATGCCGGTGTCTCTTATCAGACCGTTTCCCGCGT
GGTGAACCAGGCCAGCCACGTTTCTGCGAAAACGCGGGAAAAAGTGGAAGCGGCGATGGCGGAGCTGAAT
TACATTCCCAACCGCGTGGCACAACAACTGGCGGGCAAACAGTCGTTGCTGATTGGCGTTGCCACCTCCA
GTCTGGCCCTGCACGCGCCGTCGCAAATTGTCGCGGCGATTAAATCTCGCGCCGATCAACTGGGTGCCAG
CGTGGTGGTGTCGATGGTAGAACGAAGCGGCGTCGAAGCCTGTAAAGCGGCGGTGCACAATCTTCTCGCG
CAACGCGTCAGTGGGCTGATCATTAACTATCCGCTGGATGACCAGGATGCCATTGCTGTGGAAGCTGCCT
GCACTAATGTTCCGGCGTTATTTCTTGATGTCTCTGACCAGACACCCATCAACAGTATTATTTTCTCCCA
TGAAGACGGTACGCGACTGGGCGTGGAGCATCTGGTCGCATTGGGTCACCAGCAAATCGCGCTGTTAGCG
GGCCCATTAAGTTCTGTCTCGGCGCGTCTGCGTCTGGCTGGCTGGCATAAATATCTCACTCGCAATCAAA
TTCAGCCGATAGCGGAACGGGAAGGCGACTGGAGTGCCATGTCCGGTTTTCAACAAACCATGCAAATGCT
GAATGAGGGCATCGTTCCCACTGCGATGCTGGTTGCCAACGATCAGATGGCGCTGGGCGCAATGCGCGCC
ATTACCGAGTCCGGGCTGCGCGTTGGTGCGGATATCTCAGTAGTGGGATACGACGATACCGAAGACAGCT
CATGTTATATCCCGCCGTTAACCACCATCAAACAGGATTTTCGCCTGCTGGGGCAAACCAGCGTGGACCG
CTTGCTGCAACTCTCTCAGGGCCAGGCGGTGAAGGGCAATCAGCTGTTGCCCGTCTCACTGGTGAAAAGA
AAAACCACCCTGGCGCCCAATACGCAAACCGCCTCTCCCCGCGCGTTGGCCGATTCATTAATGCAGCTGG
CACGACAGGTTTCCCGACTGGAAAGCGGGCAGTGAGCGCAACGCAATTAATGTAAGTTAGCTCACTCATT
AGGCACAATTCTCATGTTTGACAGCTTATCATCGACTGCACGGTGCACCAATGCTTCTGGCGTCAGGCAG
CCATCGGAAGCTGTGGTATGGCTGTGCAGGTCGTAAATCACTGCATAATTCGTGTCGCTCAAGGCGCACT
CCCGTTCTGGATAATGT
Features (pLannotate 1.2.2; 20 found; start..end, strand, type, name):
     51..79      +  promoter       tac promoter: strong E. coli promoter; hybrid between the trp and lac UV5 promoters
     87..103     +  protein_bind   lac operator: The lac repressor binds to the lac operator to inhibit transcription in E. coli. This inhibition can be relieved by adding lactose or isopropyl-β-D-thiogalactopyranoside (IPTG). lac repressor encoded by lacI
    173..1273    +  CDS            MBP: maltose binding protein from E. coli; malE (mutated); This version of the gene does not encode a signal sequence, so MBP will remain in the cytosol.
   1286..1888    +  CDS            ORF24 (fragment): ORF24_HHV8P - Protein inferred from homology: Swiss-Prot protein existence level 3. From Human herpesvirus 8 type P (isolate GK18) (HHV-8) (Kaposi's sarcoma-associated herpesvirus).
   1892..1918    +  misc_feature   MCS (fragment): pUC18/19 multiple cloning site
   1926..2080    +  CDS            lacZα (fragment): LacZα fragment of β-galactosidase; lacZ fragment
   2173..2288    +  ncRNA          5S rRNA: Accession: RF00001 - 5S ribosomal RNA
   2292..2378    +  terminator     rrnB T1 terminator: Escherichia coli rrnB; transcription terminator T1 from the E. coli rrnB gene
   2470..2497    +  terminator     rrnB T2 terminator: transcription terminator T2 from the E. coli rrnB gene
   2516..2607    +  promoter       AmpR promoter: bla
   2608..3468    +  CDS            AmpR: β-lactamase; bla; confers resistance to ampicillin, carbenicillin, and related antibiotics
   3510..4023    -  rep_origin     M13 ori (sequence partly withheld): M13 bacteriophage origin of replication; arrow indicates direction of (+) strand synthesis
   4134..4722    +  rep_origin     ori: high-copy-number ColE1/pMB1/pBR322/pUC origin of replication
   4908..5050    -  misc_feature   bom: basis of mobility region from pBR322
   5152..5343    -  CDS            rop: Rop protein, which maintains plasmids at low copy number; rop
   5360..5740    +  CDS            YPB1_ECOLX: Protein predicted: Swiss-Prot protein existence level 4. From Escherichia coli.
   5839..5916    +  promoter       lacIq promoter: lacI (mutant); In the lacIq allele, a single base change in the promoter boosts expression of the lacI gene about 10-fold.
   5917..6999    +  CDS            lacI: lac repressor; lacI; The lac repressor binds to the lac operator to inhibit transcription in E. coli. This inhibition can be relieved by adding lactose or isopropyl-β-D-thiogalactopyranoside (IPTG).
   7012..7033    +  protein_bind   CAP binding site: CAP binding activates transcription in the presence of cAMP. E. coli catabolite activator protein
   7052..7069    +  promoter       tet promoter (fragment): E. coli promoter for tetracycline efflux protein gene
