[The description below was written by a language model from this plasmid's Addgene catalogue record and pLannotate feature annotations shown in this document.]
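Description:
pMAL-c2X-ORF24-NTD is a bacterial expression plasmid built on the commercial pMAL-c2X backbone and designed to produce the N-terminal domain of KSHV (HHV-8) ORF24 as a fusion to maltose-binding protein in E. coli. The insert is a 603 bp fragment encoding amino acids 1–201 of ORF24, cloned between SacI and BamHI sites so that it lies directly downstream of, and in frame with, the backbone's malE gene. This version of malE lacks a signal sequence, so the MBP fusion stays in the cytosol. Transcription is driven by the hybrid trp/lac tac promoter, followed by a lac operator. The plasmid also carries lacI under the lacIq promoter, supplying abundant repressor to keep expression off until it is induced with IPTG. Downstream of the insert are remnants of the polylinker and a lacZα fragment, then the rrnB T1 and T2 terminators.

The plasmid is maintained through a pMB1/ColE1-type origin accompanied by the pBR322 bom region and the rop gene, consistent with its listing as low copy. Selection is by ampicillin resistance from the bla gene. An M13 phage origin is also present, allowing single-stranded DNA production with helper phage. The two feature tables, one from the depositor sequence and one from repository sequencing, are both 7,191 nt and list the same elements in the same order, differing only in the numbering start point.

MBP typically improves solubility and allows amylose-affinity purification. The associated publication concerns ORF24, the gammaherpesviral TATA-box-binding protein mimic, and its direct interaction with the host RNA polymerase II CTD during late gene transcription, suggesting use of the purified domain in binding or biochemical studies.
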