Addgene plasmid #138465: pMAL-c2X-ORF24-NTD
Purpose: Expresses MBP-tagged ORF24-NTD in bacteria
Depositing lab: Britt Glaunsinger. Depositing organization: University of California, Berkeley. Publication: The gammaherpesviral TATA-box-binding protein directly interacts with the CTD of host RNA Pol II to direct late gene transcription. Castaneda AF, Didychuk AL, Louder RK, McCollum CO, Davis ZH, Nogales E, Glaunsinger BA. PLoS Pathog. 2020 Sep 4;16(9):e1008843. doi: 10.1371/journal.ppat.1008843. eCollection 2020 Sep. PubMed 32886723.
Backbone
  Vector backbone: pMAL-c2X
  Backbone manufacturer: New England Biolabs
  Backbone size w/o insert (bp): 6588
  Total vector size (bp): 7191
  Vector type: Bacterial Expression
Growth in bacteria
  Bacterial resistance: Ampicillin, 100 μg/mL
  Growth temperature: 37°C
  Growth strain: DH5alpha
  Copy number: Low Copy
Gene/Insert
  Gene/Insert name: ORF24
  Species: KSHV (HHV-8)
  Insert size (bp): 603
  Mutation: Amino acids 1-201
  Entrez Gene: ORF24 (a.k.a. HHV8GK18_gp27)
  Promoter: tac
  Tag / fusion protein: MBP (N terminal on backbone)
  Cloning method: Restriction Enzyme; 5′ cloning site SacI (not destroyed); 3′ cloning site BamHI (not destroyed)
  Sequencing primers: 5′ GGTCGTCAGACTGTCGATGAAGCC; 3′ CGCCAGGGTTTTCCCAGTCACGAC
Terms and licenses: Academic/Nonprofit Terms; Industry Terms: Not Available to Industry
How to cite: pMAL-c2X-ORF24-NTD was a gift from Britt Glaunsinger (Addgene plasmid # 138465 ; http://n2t.net/addgene:138465 ; RRID:Addgene_138465)
